Addgene plasmid #134746: pVS1-SAH2
Purpose: Replication helper
Depositing lab: Qi-Jun Chen. Depositing organization: China Agricultural University. Publication: A Novel Ternary Vector System United with Morphogenic Genes Enhances CRISPR/Cas Delivery in Maize. Zhang Q, Zhang Y, Lu MH, Chai YP, Jiang YY, Zhou Y, Wang XC, Chen QJ. Plant Physiol. 2019 Sep 26. pii: pp.19.00767. doi: 10.1104/pp.19.00767. PubMed 31558579.
Backbone
  Vector backbone: pVS1
  Vector type: Helper plasmid
Growth in bacteria
  Bacterial resistance: Spectinomycin, 50 μg/mL
  Growth temperature: 37°C
  Growth strain: DH5alpha
  Copy number: High Copy
Gene/Insert
  Gene/Insert name: trfA-trfB-parDE
  Species: Unknown
  Cloning method: Restriction Enzyme; 5′ cloning site Unknown (unknown if destroyed)
Terms and licenses: Academic/Nonprofit Terms; Industry Terms: Not Available to Industry
How to cite: pVS1-SAH2 was a gift from Qi-Jun Chen (Addgene plasmid # 134746 ; http://n2t.net/addgene:134746 ; RRID:Addgene_134746)
