[The description below was written by a language model from this plasmid's Addgene catalogue record and pLannotate feature annotations shown in this document.]
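Description:
pVS1-SAH2 is a 13.3 kb bacterial helper plasmid built on a pVS1 backbone and catalogued as a "replication helper". It comes from work describing a ternary vector system for CRISPR/Cas delivery into maize. The plasmid carries two replication systems. A high-copy ColE1/pUC-type origin, with the pBR322 bom mobilisation region and a remnant of rop, supports propagation in E. coli. The pVS1 replicon from a Pseudomonas plasmid, comprising oriV, RepA and the StaA stability protein, is the broad-host-range module commonly used to maintain plasmids in Agrobacterium. Selection is by spectinomycin through an aadA (SmR) aminoglycoside adenylyltransferase gene. This gene sits downstream of a class 1 integron Pc promoter fragment and a short leftover piece of a gentamicin resistance gene.

The payload is a set of RK2/IncP-derived functions listed as trfA-trfB-parDE. TrfA is the trans-acting initiator that binds and activates the RK2 oriV. No RK2 oriV is annotated on this plasmid, so it would appear to supply TrfA in trans to a separate oriV-bearing plasmid that lacks its own replication protein, which fits the stated helper role. The trfB (korA) and korB genes encode repressors that regulate the trfA and korAB operons. The parD antitoxin and parE toxin pair stabilises plasmid inheritance by post-segregational killing of plasmid-free cells. Short fragments of tetR, klaC, parB and other genes appear to be remnants carried along with the RK2 segments. The NGS-derived and depositor sequence records are the same length and show essentially the same features in opposite orientation. The record lists the insert species as unknown and does not name the partner plasmids it serves.
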