Features (pLannotate 1.2.2; 21 found; start..end, strand, type, name):
    238..1311    -  CDS            korB: KORB2_ECOLX - Experimental evidence at protein level: Swiss-Prot protein existence level 1. In conjunction with KorA, inhibits the transcription of the kilA, trfA and korAB operons. Is also involved in the negative control of the kilB operon. From Escherichia coli.
   2087..2389    -  CDS            trfB: KORA2_ECOLX - Also known as korA. Experimental evidence at protein level: Swiss-Prot protein existence level 1. In conjunction with KorB, inhibits the transcription of kilA, trfA and korAB operons. In conjunction with KorC is responsible for the negative control of kilC and kilE operons. From Escherichia coli.
   2566..3123    -  CDS            klaC (fragment): KLAC_ECOLX - Also known as telB. Protein predicted: Swiss-Prot protein existence level 4. Belongs to the kla operon, which is associated with cryptic tellurite resistance, and IncW plasmid fertility inhibition. From Escherichia coli.
   3206..3523    -  CDS            pecM (fragment): PECM_DICD3 - Protein inferred from homology: Swiss-Prot protein existence level 3. Involved in pectinase, cellulase, and blue pigment regulation. From Dickeya dadantii (strain 3937) (Erwinia chrysanthemi (strain 3937)).
   3523..3678    -  CDS            pecM (fragment): PECM_DICD3 - Protein inferred from homology: Swiss-Prot protein existence level 3. Involved in pectinase, cellulase, and blue pigment regulation. From Dickeya dadantii (strain 3937) (Erwinia chrysanthemi (strain 3937)).
   4012..4128    -  CDS            tetR (fragment): TETR4_ECOLX - Experimental evidence at protein level: Swiss-Prot protein existence level 1. TetR is the repressor of the tetracycline resistance element; its N-terminal region forms a helix-turn-helix structure and binds DNA. Binding of tetracycline to TetR reduces the repressor affinity for the tetracycline resistance gene (tetA) promoter operator sites. From Escherichia coli.
   4148..5296    -  CDS            trfA: trans-acting replication protein that binds to and activates oriV
   6077..6163    +  CDS            trfB (fragment): KORA1_ECOLX - Also known as korA. Protein predicted: Swiss-Prot protein existence level 4. In conjunction with KorB, inhibits the transcription of kilA, trfA and korAB operons. In conjunction with KorC is responsible for the negative control of kilC and kilE operons. From Escherichia coli.
   6438..6746    -  CDS            parE: PARE_ECOLX - Experimental evidence at protein level: Swiss-Prot protein existence level 1. Toxin component of a type II toxin-antitoxin (TA) system involved in plasmid partition. Acts by inhibiting DNA gyrase, converting supercoiled plasmid DNA into a singly cleaved linear form in an ATP-dependent fashion. To do so it probably interacts with one of the gyrase subunits. Gyrase inhibition is prevented by antitoxin ParD, and is reversed in vitro by incubation with ParD. In cells that have lost the plasmid filamentation and growth inhibition occur; this is suppressed when ParD is supplied in trans
   6746..6994    -  CDS            parD: PARD_ECOLX - Experimental evidence at protein level: Swiss-Prot protein existence level 1. Antitoxin component of a type II toxin-antitoxin (TA) system involved in plasmid partition. Inhibits the anti-DNA gyrase activity of toxin ParE; reverses and restores gyrase catalytic activity in vitro. The parDE operon alone is capable of stabilizing an RK2-derived minireplicon under defined growth conditions in several different Gram- negative bacteria. It does so by the post-segregational killing (PSK) of plasmid-free cells, also referred to as a plasmid addiction system. Binds its own promoter, autor
   7123..7182    +  CDS            parB (fragment): PARB4_ECOLX - Protein predicted: Swiss-Prot protein existence level 4. Involved in plasmid partition. From Escherichia coli.
   7387..7788    +  CDS            Y4CG_SINFN (fragment): Protein inferred from homology: Swiss-Prot protein existence level 3. From Sinorhizobium fredii (strain NBRC 101917 / NGR234).
   8348..8977    +  CDS            pVS1 StaA: stability protein from the Pseudomonas plasmid pVS1 (Heeb et al., 2000)
   9406..10479   +  CDS            pVS1 RepA: replication protein from the Pseudomonas plasmid pVS1 (Heeb et al., 2000)
  10545..10739   +  rep_origin     pVS1 oriV: origin of replication for the Pseudomonas plasmid pVS1 (Heeb et al., 2000)
  10942..10981   +  CDS            rop (fragment): Rop protein, which maintains plasmids at low copy number; rop
  11083..11223   +  misc_feature   bom: basis of mobility region from pBR322
  11409..11997   -  rep_origin     ori: high-copy-number ColE1/pMB1/pBR322/pUC origin of replication
  12253..13040   -  CDS            SmR (fragment): aminoglycoside adenylyltransferase (Murphy, 1985); aadA; confers resistance to spectinomycin and streptomycin
  13051..13107   -  CDS            GmR (fragment): gentamycin acetyltransferase; aacC1; confers resistance to gentamycin
  13283..13306   -  promoter       Pc promoter (fragment): intI1 (promoter lies within the coding sequence); class 1 integron promoter
>Addgene plasmid #134746 | pVS1-SAH2 | depositor full sequence | sequence record 258998 | pVS1-SAH2 sequence 13322 bps
GTGCGCAGCAGCTCGTTATCGACCGGCTGCGGCGTCGGGGCCGCCGCCTTGCGCTGCGGTCGGTGTTCCT
TCTTCGGCTCGCGCAGCTTGAACAGCATGATCGCGGAAACCAGCAGCAACGCCGCGCCTACGCCTCCCGC
GATGTAGAACAGCATCGGATTCATTCTTCGGTCCTCCTTGTAGCGGAACCGTTGTCTGTGCGGCGCGGGT
GGCCCGCGCCGCTGTCTTTGGGGATCAGCCCTCGATGAGCGCGACCAGTTTCACGTCGGCAAGGTTCGCC
TCGAACTCCTGGCCGTCGTCCTCGTACTTCAACCAGGCATAGCCTTCCGCCGGCGGCCGACGGTTGAGGA
TAAGGCGGGCAGGGCGCTCGTCGTGCTCGACCTGGACGATGGCCTTTTTCAGCTTGTCCGGGTCCGGCTC
CTTCGCGCCCTTTTCCTTGGCGTCCTTACCGTCCTGGTCGCCGTCCTCGCCGTCCTGGCCGTCGCCGGCC
TCCGCGTCACGCTCGGCATCAGTCTGGCCGTTGAAGGCATCGACGGTGTTGGGATCGCGGCCCTTCTCGT
CCAGGAACTCGCGCAGCAGCTTGACCGTGCCGCGCGTGATTTCCTGGGTGTCGTCGTCAAGCCACGCCTC
GACTTCCTCCGGGCGCTTCTTGAAGGCCGTCACCAGCTCGTTCACCACGGTCACGTCGCGCACGCGGCCG
GTGTTGAACGCATCGGCGATCTTCTCCGGCAGGTCCAGCAGCGTGACGTGCTGGGTGATGAACGCCGGCG
ACTTGCCGATTTCCTTGGCGATATCGCCTTTCTTCTTGCCCTTCGCCAGCTCGCGGCCAATGAAGTCGGC
AATTTCGCGCGGGGTCAGCTCGTTGCGTTGCAGGTTCTCGATAACCTGGTCGGCTTCGTTGTAGTCGTTG
TCGATGAACGCCGGGATGGACTTCTTGCCGGCCCACTTCGAGCCACGGTAGCGGCGGGCGCCGTGATTGA
TGATATAGCGGCCCGGCTGCTCCTGGTTCTCGCGCACCGAAATGGGTGACTTCACCCCGCGCTCTTTGAT
CGTGGCACCGATTTCCGCGATGCTCTCCGGGGAAAAGCCGGGGTTGTCGGCCGTCCGCGGCTGATGCGGA
TCTTCGTCGATCAGGTCCAGGTCCAGCTCGATAGGGCCGGAACCGCCCTGAGACGCCGCAGGAGCGTCCA
GGAGGCTCGACAGGTCGCCGATGCTATCCAACCCCAGGCCGGACGGCTGCGCCGCGCCTGCGGCTTCCTG
AGCGGCCGCAGCGGTGTTTTTCTTGGTGGTCTTGGCTTGAGCCGCAGTCATTGGGAAATCTCCATCTTCG
TGAACACGTAATCAGCCAGGGCGCGAACCTCTTTCGATGCCTTGCGCGCGGCCGTTTTCTTGATCTTCCA
GACCGGCACACCGGATGCGAGGGCATCGGCGATGCTGCTGCGCAGGCCAACGGTGGCCGGAATCATCATC
TTGGGGTACGCGGCCAGCAGCTCGGCTTGGTGGCGCGCGTGGCGCGGATTCCGCGCATCGACCTTGCTGG
GCACCATGCCAAGGAATTGCAGCTTGGCGTTCTTCTGGCGCACGTTCGCAATGGTCGTGACCATCTTCTT
GATGCCCTGGATGCTGTACGCCTCAAGCTCGATGGGGGACAGCACATAGTCGGCCGCGAAGAGGGCGGCC
GCCAGGCCGACGCCAAGGGTCGGGGCCGTGTCGATCAGGCACACGTCGAAGCCTTGGTTCGCCAGGGCCT
TGATGTTCGCCCCGAACAGCTCGCGGGCGTCGTCCAGCGACAGCCGTTCGGCGTTCGCCAGTACCGGGTT
GGACTCGATGAGGGCGAGGCGCGCGGCCTGGCCGTCGCCGGCTGCGGGTGCGGTTTCGGTCCAGCCGCCG
GCAGGGACAGCGCCGAACAGCTTGCTTGCATGCAGGCCGGTAGCAAAGTCCTTGAGCGTGTAGGACGCAT
TGCCCTGGGGGTCCAGGTCGATCACGGCAACCCGCAAGCCGCGCTCGAAAAAGTCGAAGGCAAGATGCAC
AAGGGTCGAAGTCTTGCCGACGCCGCCTTTCTGGTTGGCCGTGACCAAAGTTTTCATCGTTTGGTTTCCT
GTTTTTTCTTGGCGTCCGCTTCCCACTTCCGGACGATGTACGCCTGATGTTCCGGCAGAACCGCCGTTAC
CCGCGCGTACCCCTCGGGCAAGTTCTTGTCCTCGAACGCGGCCCACACGCGATGCACCGCTTGCGACACT
GCGCCCCTGGTCAGTCCCAGCGACGTTGCGAACGTCGCCTGTGGCTTCCCATCGACTAAGACGCCCCGCG
CTATCTCGATGGTCTGCTGCCCCACTTCCAGCCCCTGGATCGCCTCCTGGAACTGGCTTTCGGTAAGCCG
TTTCTTCATGGATAACACCCATAATTTGCTCCGCGCCTTGGTTGAACATAGCGGTGACAGCCGCCAGCAC
ATGAGAGAAGTTTAGCTAAACATTTCTCGCACGTCAACACCTTTAGCCGCTAAAACTCGTCCTTGGCGTA
ACAAAACAAAAGCCCGGAAACCGGGCTTTCGTCTCTTGCCGCTTATGGCTCTGCACCCGGCTCCATCACC
AACAGGTCGCGCACGCGCTTCACTCGGTTGCGGATCGACACTGCCAGCCCAACAAAGCCGGTTGCCGCCG
CCGCCAGGATCGCGCCGATGATGCCGGCCACACCGGCCATCGCCCACCAGGTCGCCGCCTTCCGGTTCCA
TTCCTGCTGGTACTGCTTCGCAATGCTGGACCTCGGCTCACCATAGGCTGACCGCTCGATGGCGTATGCC
GCTTCTCCCCTTGGCGTAAAACCCAGCGCCGCAGGCGGCATTGCCATGCTGCCCGCCGCTTTCCCGACCA
CGACGCGCGCACCAGGCTTGCGGTCCAGACCTTCGGCCACGGCGAGCTGCGCAAGGACATAATCAGCCGC
CGACTTGGCTCCACGCGCCTCGATCAGCTCTTGCACTCGCGCGAAATCCTTGGCCTCCACGGCCGCCATG
AATCGCGCACGCGGCGAAGGCTCCGCAGGGCCGGCGTCGTGATCGCCGCCGAGAATGCCCTTCACCAAGT
TCGACGACACGAAAATCATGCTGACGGCTATCACCATCATGCAGTCTAGATAGGTTAAACCCGCTCCGAT
CAGGCCGAGCCACGCCAGGCCGAGAACATTGGTTCCTTGTAGGCATCGGGATTGGCGGATCAAACACTAA
AGCTACTGGAACGAGCAGAAGTCCTCCGGCCGCCAGTTGCCAGGCCGTAAAGGTGAGCAGAGGCACGGGA
GGTTGCCACTTGCGGGTCAGCACGGTTCCGAACGCCATGGAAACCGCCCCCGCCAGGCCCGCTGCGACGC
CGACAGGATCTAGCGCTGCGTTTGGTGTCAACACCAACAGCGCCACGCCCGCAGTTCCGCAAATAGCCCC
CAGGACCGCCATCAATCGTATCGGGCTACCTAGCAGAGCGGCAGAGATGAACACGACCATCAGCGGCTGC
ACAGCGCCTACCGTCGCCGCGACCCGCCCGGCAGGCGGTAGACCGAAATAAACAACAAGCTCCAGAATAG
CGAAATATTAAGTGCGCCGAGGATGAAGATGCGCATCCACCAGATTCCCGTTGGAATCTGTCGGACGATC
ATCACGAGCAATAAACCCGCCGGCAACGCCCGCAGCAGCATACCGGCGACCCCTCGGCCTCGCTGTTCGG
GCTCCACGAAAACGCCGGACAGATGCGCCTTGTGAGCGTCCTTGGGGCCGTCCTCCTGTTTGAAGACCGA
CAGCCCAATGATCTCGCCGTCGATGTAGGCGCCGAATGCCACGGCATCTCGCAACCGTTCAGCGAACGCC
TCCATGGGCTTTTTCTCCTCGTGCTCGTAAACGGACCCGAACATCTCTGGAGCTTTCTTCAGGGCCGACA
ATCGGATCTCGCGGAAATCCTGCACGTCGGCCGCTCCAAGCCGTCGAATCTGAGCCTTAATCACAATTGT
CAATTTTAATCCTCTGTTTATCGGCAGTTCGTAGAGCGCGCCGTGCGCCCGAGCGATACTGAGCGAAGCA
AGTGCGTCGAGCAGTGCCCGCTTGTTCCTGAAATGCCAGTAAAGCGCTGGCTGCTGAACCCCCAGCCGGA
ACTGACCCCACAAGGCCCTAGCGTTTGCAATGCACCAGGTCATCATTGACCCAGGCGTGTTCCACCAGGC
CGCTGCCTCGCAACTCTTCGCAGGCTTCGCCGACCTGCTCGCGCCACTTCTTCACGCGGGTGGAATCCGA
TCCGCACATGAGGCGGAAGGTTTCCAGCTTGAGCGGGTACGGCTCCCGGTGCGAGCTGAAATAGTCGAAC
ATCCGTCGGGCCGTCGGCGACAGCTTGCGGTACTTCTCCCATATGAATTTCGTGTAGTGGTCGCCAGCAA
ACAGCACGACGATTTCCTCGTCGATCAGGACCTGGCAACGGGACGTTTTCTTGCCACGGTCCAGGACGCG
GAAGCGGTGCAGCAGCGACACCGATTCCAGGTGCCCAACGCGGTCGGACGTGAAGCCCATCGCCGTCGCC
TGTAGGCGCGACAGGCATTCCTCGGCCTTCGTGTAATACCGGCCATTGATCGACCAGCCCAGGTCCTGGC
AAAGCTCGTAGAACGTGAAGGTGATCGGCTCGCCGATAGGGGTGCGCTTCGCGTACTCCAACACCTGCTG
CCACACCAGTTCGTCATCGTCGGCCCGCAGCTCGACGCCGGTGTAGGTGATCTTCACGTCCTTGTTGACG
TGGAAAATGACCTTGTTTTGCAGCGCCTCGCGCGGGATTTTCTTGTTGCGCGTGGTGAACAGGGCAGAGC
GGGCCGTGTCGTTTGGCATCGCTCGCATCGTGTCCGGCCACGGCGCAATATCGAACAAGGAAAGCTGCAT
TTCCTTGATCTGCTGCTTCGTGTGTTTCAGCAACGCGGCCTGCTTGGCCTCGCTGACCTGTTTTGCCAGG
TCCTCGCCGGCGGTTTTTCGCTTCTTGGTCGTCATAGTTCCTCGCGTGTCGATGGTCATCGACTTCGCCA
AACCTGCCGCCTCCTGTTCGAGACGACGCGAACGCTCCACGGCGGCCGATGGCGCGGGCAGGGCAGGGGG
AGCCAGTTGCACGCTGTCGCGCTCGATCTTGGCCGTAGCTTGCTGGACCATCGAGCCGACGGACTGGAAG
GTTTCGCGGGGCGCACGCATGACGGTGCGGCTTGCGATGGTTTCGGCATCCTCGGCGGAAAACCCCGCGT
CGATCAGTTCTTGCCTGTATGCCTTCCGGTCAAACGTCCGATTCATTCACCCTCCTTGCGGGATTGCCCC
GACTCACGCCGGGGCAATGTGCCCTTATTCCTGATTTGACCCGCCTGGTGCCTTGGTGTCCAGATAATCC
ACCTTATCGGCAATGAAGTCGGTCCCGTAGACCGTCTGGCCGTCCTTCTCGTACTTGGTATTCCGAATCT
TGCCCTGCACGAATACCAGCGACCCCTTGCCCAAATACTTGCCGTGGGCCTCGGCCTGAGAGCCAAAACA
CTTGATGCGGAAGAAGTCGGTGCGCTCCTGCTTGTCGCCGGCATCGTTGCGCCACTCTTCATTAACCGCT
ATATCGAAAATTGCTTGCGGCTTGTTAGAATTGCCATGACGTACCTCGGTGTCACGGGTAAGATTACCGA
TAAACTGGAACTGATTATGGCTCATATCGAAAGTCTCCTTGAGAAAGGAGACTCTAGTTTAGCTAAACAT
TGGTTCCGCTGTCAAGAACTTTAGCGGCTAAAATTTTGCGGGCCGCGACCAAAGGTGCGAGGGGCGGCTT
CCGCTGTGTACAACCAGATATTTTTCACCAACATCCTTCGTCTGCTCGATGAGCGGGGCATGACGAAACA
TGAGCTGTCGGAGAGGGCAGGGGTTTCAATTTCGTTTTTATCAGACTTAACCAACGGTAAGGCCAACCCC
TCGTTGAAGGTGATGGAGGCCATTGCCGACGCCCTGGAAACTCCCCTACCTCTTCTCCTGGAGTCCACCG
ACCTTGACCGCGAGGCACTCGCGGAGATTGCGGGTCATCCTTTCAAGAGCAGCGTGCCGCCCGGATACGA
ACGCATCAGTGTGGTTTTGCCGTCACATAAGGCGTTTATCGTAAAGAAATGGGGCGACGACACCCGAAAA
AAGCTGCGTGGAAGGCTCTGACGCCAAGGGTTAGGGCTTGCACTTCCTTCTTTAGCCGCTAAAACGGCCC
CTTCTCTGCGGGCCGTCGGCTCGCGCATCATATCGACATCCTCAACGGAAGCCGTGCCGCGAATGGCATC
GGGCGGGTGCGCTTTGACAGTTGTTTTCTATCAGAACCCCTACGTCGTGCGGTTCGATTAAGCTTGGACC
TAAAGTCGTTAATTAAAGTACGCCATCAGGACGTTGTGAGTGGCGCGATTTTTAGCGGCTGAAATCAGCC
CTTGAGCCTGTCGGCAAGTCGCGTCATGAGGTCCATGCGCTCATGCAGGATCGCCACGACCAACGCGGGT
TCGCCCGCACGCGGCAGGCAAAAAACGTAGTGGTGTTCGCAGCGGGCCATCCGCAGCGCGGGAAAGAGTT
CGCTCATGTCCTTAAACGGGCCTTCGCCGGCGGCAAGCCTGGCTATGCCCTGTTCCAGCTTAGCGATATA
GCGGCGCACCTGCGCCGCGCCCCACTCCCGGCGCGTGTAGCGGATGATGCCGCGTAGATCGGCTTCGGCC
TCAGCCGTGAGGATGTAGGCCGTCAAGCGCGATCCCCGCTGAGTTCTTCATCAAGAATTTCGCCGACGCT
CTTGGTGGACACCTTGCCGGCAAGCCCATCGTTGATGCGGTTCCCCAGCATGGTTTTCAGTTCCTGCCAT
GCCTGATCGGCATCAGCGTCACCGGGGAACAGACGTTCGAGGGCGTATTGCTTAATGGTCTTGCCCTGCA
AGGCGGCCAGGGCTTTCAGGCTCTGGTGCTGCTGGTCCGTCATGTCGATTGTCAGGCGGCTCATTGGATA
ACCTCCATAAAATACACGTAACCACATTAGCACATATGTGGGCGTGAGGCTACAGCGCGAGGCGCATTAA
GGTCGGGAAAATGCGCTAGGCGCATTTAAATTGCGTATTGCTGTAATGCGCCATGCCGGCTAGACTAGGC
CCAAATGGGTATACCCAATTTGACCAAGGGGGACGCGATGAATTAAGCTATAGTGCAGTCGGCTTCTGAC
GTTCAGTGCAGCCGTCTTCTGAAAACGACATGTCGCACAAGTCCTAAGTTACGCGACAGGCTGCCGCCCT
GCCCTTTTCCTGGCGTTTTCTTGTCGCGTGTTTTAGTCGCATAAAGTAGAATACTTGCGACTAGAACCGG
AGACATTACGCCATGAACAAGAGCGCCGCCGCTGGCCTGCTGGGCTATGCCCGCGTCAGCACCGACGACC
AGGACTTGACCAACCAACGGGCCGAACTGCACGCGGCCGGCTGCACCAAGCTGTTTTCCGAGAAGATCAC
CGGCACCAGGCGCGACCGCCCGGAGCTGGCCAGGATGCTTGACCACCTACGCCCTGGCGACGTTGTGACA
GTGACCAGGCTAGACCGCCTGGCCCGCAGCACCCGCGACCTACTGGACATTGCCGAGCGCATCCAGGAGG
CCGGCGCGGGCCTGCGTAGCCTGGCAGAGCCGTGGGCCGACACCACCACGCCGGCCGGCCGCATGGTGTT
GACCGTGTTCGCCGGCATTGCCGAGTTCGAGCGTTCCCTAATCATCGACCGCACCCGGAGCGGGCGCGAG
GCCGCCAAGGCCCGAGGCGTGAAGTTTGGCCCCCGCCCTACCCTCACCCCGGCACAGATCGCGCACGCCC
GCGAGCTGATCGACCAGGAAGGCCGCACCGTGAAAGAGGCGGCTGCACTGCTTGGCGTGCATCGCTCGAC
CCTGTACCGCGCACTTGAGCGCAGCGAGGAAGTGACGCCCACCGAGGCCAGGCGGCGCGGTGCCTTCCGT
GAGGACGCATTGACCGAGGCCGACGCCCTGGCGGCCGCCGAGAATGAACGCCAAGAGGAACAAGCATGAA
ACCGCACCAGGACGGCCAGGACGAACCGTTTTTCATTACCGAAGAGATCGAGGCGGAGATGATCGCGGCC
GGGTACGTGTTCGAGCCGCCCGCGCACGTCTCAACCGTGCGGCTGCATGAAATCCTGGCCGGTTTGTCTG
ATGCCAAGCTGGCGGCCTGGCCGGCCAGCTTGGCCGCTGAAGAAACCGAGCGCCGCCGTCTAAAAAGGTG
ATGTGTATTTGAGTAAAACAGCTTGCGTCATGCGGTCGCTGCGTATATGATGCGATGAGTAAATAAACAA
ATACGCAAGGGGAACGCATGAAGGTTATCGCTGTACTTAACCAGAAAGGCGGGTCAGGCAAGACGACCAT
CGCAACCCATCTAGCCCGCGCCCTGCAACTCGCCGGGGCCGATGTTCTGTTAGTCGATTCCGATCCCCAG
GGCAGTGCCCGCGATTGGGCGGCCGTGCGGGAAGATCAACCGCTAACCGTTGTCGGCATCGACCGCCCGA
CGATTGACCGCGACGTGAAGGCCATCGGCCGGCGCGACTTCGTAGTGATCGACGGAGCGCCCCAGGCGGC
GGACTTGGCTGTGTCCGCGATCAAGGCAGCCGACTTCGTGCTGATTCCGGTGCAGCCAAGCCCTTACGAC
ATATGGGCCACCGCCGACCTGGTGGAGCTGGTTAAGCAGCGCATTGAGGTCACGGATGGAAGGCTACAAG
CGGCCTTTGTCGTGTCGCGGGCGATCAAAGGCACGCGCATCGGCGGTGAGGTTGCCGAGGCGCTGGCCGG
GTACGAGCTGCCCATTCTTGAGTCCCGTATCACGCAGCGCGTGAGCTACCCAGGCACTGCCGCCGCCGGC
ACAACCGTTCTTGAATCAGAACCCGAGGGCGACGCTGCCCGCGAGGTCCAGGCGCTGGCCGCTGAAATTA
AATCAAAACTCATTTGAGTTAATGAGGTAAAGAGAAAATGAGCAAAAGCACAAACACGCTAAGTGCCGGC
CGTCCGAGCGCACGCAGCAGCAAGGCTGCAACGTTGGCCAGCCTGGCAGACACGCCAGCCATGAAGCGGG
TCAACTTTCAGTTGCCGGCGGAGGATCACACCAAGCTGAAGATGTACGCGGTACGCCAAGGCAAGACCAT
TACCGAGCTGCTATCTGAATACATCGCGCAGCTACCAGAGTAAATGAGCAAATGAATAAATGAGTAGATG
AATTTTAGCGGCTAAAGGAGGCGGCATGGAAAATCAAGAACAACCAGGCACCGACGCCGTGGAATGCCCC
ATGTGTGGAGGAACGGGCGGTTGGCCAGGCGTAAGCGGCTGGGTTGTCTGCCGGCCCTGCAATGGCACTG
GAACCCCCAAGCCCGAGGAATCGGCGTGAGCGGTCGCAAACCATCCGGCCCGGTACAAATCGGCGCGGCG
CTGGGTGATGACCTGGTGGAGAAGTTGAAGGCCGCGCAGGCCGCCCAGCGGCAACGCATCGAGGCAGAAG
CACGCCCCGGTGAATCGTGGCAAGCGGCCGCTGATCGAATCCGCAAAGAATCCCGGCAACCGCCGGCAGC
CGGTGCGCCGTCGATTAGGAAGCCGCCCAAGGGCGACGAGCAACCAGATTTTTTCGTTCCGATGCTCTAT
GACGTGGGCACCCGCGATAGTCGCAGCATCATGGACGTGGCCGTTTTCCGTCTGTCGAAGCGTGACCGAC
GAGCTGGCGAGGTGATCCGCTACGAGCTTCCAGACGGGCACGTAGAGGTTTCCGCAGGGCCGGCCGGCAT
GGCCAGTGTGTGGGATTACGACCTGGTACTGATGGCGGTTTCCCATCTAACCGAATCCATGAACCGATAC
CGGGAAGGGAAGGGAGACAAGCCCGGCCGCGTGTTCCGTCCACACGTTGCGGACGTACTCAAGTTCTGCC
GGCGAGCCGATGGCGGAAAGCAGAAAGACGACCTGGTAGAAACCTGCATTCGGTTAAACACCACGCACGT
TGCCATGCAGCGTACGAAGAAGGCCAAGAACGGCCGCCTGGTGACGGTATCCGAGGGTGAAGCCTTGATT
AGCCGCTACAAGATCGTAAAGAGCGAAACCGGGCGGCCGGAGTACATCGAGATCGAGCTAGCTGATTGGA
TGTACCGCGAGATCACAGAAGGCAAGAACCCGGACGTGCTGACGGTTCACCCCGATTACTTTTTGATCGA
TCCCGGCATCGGCCGTTTTCTCTACCGCCTGGCACGCCGCGCCGCAGGCAAGGCAGAAGCCAGATGGTTG
TTCAAGACGATCTACGAACGCAGTGGCAGCGCCGGAGAGTTCAAGAAGTTCTGTTTCACCGTGCGCAAGC
TGATCGGGTCAAATGACCTGCCGGAGTACGATTTGAAGGAGGAGGCGGGGCAGGCTGGCCCGATCCTAGT
CATGCGCTACCGCAACCTGATCGAGGGCGAAGCATCCGCCGGTTCCTAATGTACGGAGCAGATGCTAGGG
CAAATTGCCCTAGCAGGGGAAAAAGGTCGAAAAGGTCTCTTTCCTGTGGATAGCACGTACATTGGGAACC
CAAAGCCGTACATTGGGAACCGGAACCCGTACATTGGGAACCCAAAGCCGTACATTGGGAACCGGTCACA
CATGTAAGTGACTGATATAAAAGAGAAAAAAGGCGATTTTTCCGCCTAAAACTCTTTAAAACTTATTAAA
ACTCTTAAAACCCGCCTGGCCTGTGCATAACTGTCTGGCCAGCGCACAGCCGAAGAGCTGCAAAAAGCGC
CTACCCTTCGGTCGCTGCGCTCCCTACGCCCCGCCGCTTCGCGTCGGCCTATCGCGGCCGCTGGCCGCTC
AAAAATGGCTGGCCTACGGCCAGGCAATCTACCAGGGCGCGGACAAGCCGCGCCGTCGCCACTCGACCGC
CGGCGCCCACATCAAGGCACCCTGCCTCGCGCGTTTCGGTGATGACGGTGAAAACCTCTGACACATGCAG
CTCCCGGAGACGGTCACAGCTTGTCTGTAAGCGGATGCCGGGAGCAGACAAGCCCGTCAGGGCGCGTCAG
CGGGTGTTGGCGGGTGTCGGGGCGCAGCCATGACCCAGTCACGTAGCGATAGCGGAGTGTATACTGGCTT
AACTATGCGGCATCAGAGCAGATTGTACTGAGAGTGCACCATATGCGGTGTGAAATACCGCACAGATGCG
TAAGGAGAAAATACCGCATCAGGCGCTCTTCCGCTTCCTCGCTCACTGACTCGCTGCGCTCGGTCGTTCG
GCTGCGGCGAGCGGTATCAGCTCACTCAAAGGCGGTAATACGGTTATCCACAGAATCAGGGGATAACGCA
GGAAAGAACATGTGAGCAAAAGGCCAGCAAAAGGCCAGGAACCGTAAAAAGGCCGCGTTGCTGGCGTTTT
TCCATAGGCTCCGCCCCCCTGACGAGCATCACAAAAATCGACGCTCAAGTCAGAGGTGGCGAAACCCGAC
AGGACTATAAAGATACCAGGCGTTTCCCCCTGGAAGCTCCCTCGTGCGCTCTCCTGTTCCGACCCTGCCG
CTTACCGGATACCTGTCCGCCTTTCTCCCTTCGGGAAGCGTGGCGCTTTCTCATAGCTCACGCTGTAGGT
ATCTCAGTTCGGTGTAGGTCGTTCGCTCCAAGCTGGGCTGTGTGCACGAACCCCCCGTTCAGCCCGACCG
CTGCGCCTTATCCGGTAACTATCGTCTTGAGTCCAACCCGGTAAGACACGACTTATCGCCACTGGCAGCA
GCCACTGGTAACAGGATTAGCAGAGCGAGGTATGTAGGCGGTGCTACAGAGTTCTTGAAGTGGTGGCCTA
ACTACGGCTACACTAGAAGGACAGTATTTGGTATCTGCGCTCTGCTGAAGCCAGTTACCTTCGGAAAAAG
AGTTGGTAGCTCTTGATCCGGCAAACAAACCACCGCTGGTAGCGGTGGTTTTTTTGTTTGCAAGCAGCAG
ATTACGCGCAGAAAAAAAGGATCTCAAGAAGATCCTTTGATCTTTTCTACGGGGTCTGACGCTCAGTGGA
ACGAAAACTCACGTTAAGGGATTTTGGTCATGCATGATATATCTCCCAATTTGTGTAGGCGCGCCTTGGG
CTTATTATGCACGCTTAAAAATAATAAAAGCAGACTTGACCTGATAGTTTGGCTGTGAGCAATTATGTGC
TTAGTGCATCTAACGCTTGAGTTAAGCCGCGCCGCGAAGCGGCGTCGGCTTGAACGAATTTCTAGCTAGA
CATTATTTGCCGACTACCTTGGTGATCTCGCCTTTCACGTAGTGGACAAATTCTTCCAACTGATCTGCGC
GCGAGGCCAAGCGATCTTCTTCTTGTCCAAGATAAGCCTGTCTAGCTTCAAGTATGACGGGCTGATACTG
GGCCGGCAGGCGCTCCATTGCCCAGTCGGCAGCGACATCCTTCGGCGCGATTTTGCCGGTTACTGCGCTG
TACCAAATGCGGGACAACGTAAGCACTACATTTCGCTCATCGCCAGCCCAGTCGGGCGGCGAGTTCCATA
GCGTTAAGGTTTCATTTAGCGCCTCAAATAGATCCTGTTCAGGAACCGGATCAAAGAGTTCCTCCGCCGC
TGGACCTACCAAGGCAACGCTATGTTCTCTTGCTTTTGTCAGCAAGATAGCCAGATCAATGTCGATCGTG
GCTGGCTCGAAGATACCTGCAAGAATGTCATTGCGCTGCCATTCTCCAAATTGCAGTTCGCGCTTAGCTG
GATAACGCCACGGAATGATGTCGTCGTGCACAACAATGGTGACTTCTACAGCGCGGAGAATCTCGCTCTC
TCCAGGGGAAGCCGAAGTTTCCAAAAGGTCGTTGATCAAAGCTCGCCGCGTTGTTTCATCAAGCCTTACG
GTCACCGTAACCAGCAAATCAATATCACTGTGTGGCTTCAGGCCGCCATCCACTGCGGAGCCGTACAAAT
GTACGGCCAGCAACGTCGGTTCGAGATGGCGCTCGATGACGCCAACTACCTCTGATAGTTGAGTCGATAC
TTCGGCGATCACCGCTTCCCCCATGATGTTTAACTTTGTTTTAGGGCGACTGCCCTGCTGCGTAACATCG
TTGCTGCTCCATAACATCAAACATCGACCCACGGCGTAACGCGCTTGCTGCTTGGATGCCCGAGGCATAG
ACTGTACCCCAAAAAAACAGTCATAACAAGCCATGAAAACCGCCACTGCGCCGTTACCACCGCTGCGTTC
GGTCAAGGTTCTGGACCAGTTGCGTGAGCGCATACGCTACTTGCATTACAGCTTACGAACCGAACAGGCT
TATGTCCACTGGGTTCGAATTC
