Features (pLannotate 1.2.2; 19 found; start..end, strand, type, name):
     16..39      +  promoter       Pc promoter (fragment): intI1 (promoter lies within the coding sequence); class 1 integron promoter
    215..271     +  CDS            GmR (fragment): gentamycin acetyltransferase; aacC1; confers resistance to gentamycin
    282..1069    +  CDS            SmR (fragment): aminoglycoside adenylyltransferase (Murphy, 1985); aadA; confers resistance to spectinomycin and streptomycin
   1325..1913    +  rep_origin     ori: high-copy-number ColE1/pMB1/pBR322/pUC origin of replication
   2099..2239    -  misc_feature   bom: basis of mobility region from pBR322
   2341..2380    -  CDS            rop (fragment): Rop protein, which maintains plasmids at low copy number; rop
   2583..2777    -  rep_origin     pVS1 oriV: origin of replication for the Pseudomonas plasmid pVS1 (Heeb et al., 2000)
   2843..3916    -  CDS            pVS1 RepA: replication protein from the Pseudomonas plasmid pVS1 (Heeb et al., 2000)
   4345..4974    -  CDS            pVS1 StaA: stability protein from the Pseudomonas plasmid pVS1 (Heeb et al., 2000)
   5534..5935    -  CDS            Y4CG_SINFN (fragment): Protein inferred from homology: Swiss-Prot protein existence level 3. From Sinorhizobium fredii (strain NBRC 101917 / NGR234).
   6140..6199    -  CDS            parB (fragment): PARB4_ECOLX - Protein predicted: Swiss-Prot protein existence level 4. Involved in plasmid partition. From Escherichia coli.
   6328..6576    +  CDS            parD: PARD_ECOLX - Experimental evidence at protein level: Swiss-Prot protein existence level 1. Antitoxin component of a type II toxin-antitoxin (TA) system involved in plasmid partition. Inhibits the anti-DNA gyrase activity of toxin ParE; reverses and restores gyrase catalytic activity in vitro. The parDE operon alone is capable of stabilizing an RK2-derived minireplicon under defined growth conditions in several different Gram- negative bacteria. It does so by the post-segregational killing (PSK) of plasmid-free cells, also referred to as a plasmid addiction system. Binds its own promoter, autor
   6576..6884    +  CDS            parE: PARE_ECOLX - Experimental evidence at protein level: Swiss-Prot protein existence level 1. Toxin component of a type II toxin-antitoxin (TA) system involved in plasmid partition. Acts by inhibiting DNA gyrase, converting supercoiled plasmid DNA into a singly cleaved linear form in an ATP-dependent fashion. To do so it probably interacts with one of the gyrase subunits. Gyrase inhibition is prevented by antitoxin ParD, and is reversed in vitro by incubation with ParD. In cells that have lost the plasmid filamentation and growth inhibition occur; this is suppressed when ParD is supplied in trans
   7158..7244    -  CDS            trfB (fragment): KORA1_ECOLX - Also known as korA. Protein predicted: Swiss-Prot protein existence level 4. In conjunction with KorB, inhibits the transcription of kilA, trfA and korAB operons. In conjunction with KorC is responsible for the negative control of kilC and kilE operons. From Escherichia coli.
   8025..9173    +  CDS            trfA: trans-acting replication protein that binds to and activates oriV
   9193..9312    +  CDS            tetR (fragment): TETR1_ECOLX - Experimental evidence at protein level: Swiss-Prot protein existence level 1. TetR is the repressor of the tetracycline resistance element; its N-terminal region forms a helix-turn-helix structure and binds DNA. Binding of tetracycline to TetR reduces the repressor affinity for the tetracycline resistance gene (tetA) promoter operator sites. From Escherichia coli.
  10199..10756   +  CDS            klaC (fragment): KLAC_ECOLX - Also known as telB. Protein predicted: Swiss-Prot protein existence level 4. Belongs to the kla operon, which is associated with cryptic tellurite resistance, and IncW plasmid fertility inhibition. From Escherichia coli.
  10933..11235   +  CDS            trfB: KORA2_ECOLX - Also known as korA. Experimental evidence at protein level: Swiss-Prot protein existence level 1. In conjunction with KorB, inhibits the transcription of kilA, trfA and korAB operons. In conjunction with KorC is responsible for the negative control of kilC and kilE operons. From Escherichia coli.
  12011..13084   +  CDS            korB: KORB2_ECOLX - Experimental evidence at protein level: Swiss-Prot protein existence level 1. In conjunction with KorA, inhibits the transcription of the kilA, trfA and korAB operons. Is also involved in the negative control of the kilB operon. From Escherichia coli.
>Addgene plasmid #134746 | pVS1-SAH2 | addgene full sequence | sequence record 265934 | Addgene NGS Result
AATTCGAACCCAGTGGACATAAGCCTGTTCGGTTCGTAAGCTGTAATGCAAGTAGCGTATGCGCTCACGC
AACTGGTCCAGAACCTTGACCGAACGCAGCGGTGGTAACGGCGCAGTGGCGGTTTTCATGGCTTGTTATG
ACTGTTTTTTTGGGGTACAGTCTATGCCTCGGGCATCCAAGCAGCAAGCGCGTTACGCCGTGGGTCGATG
TTTGATGTTATGGAGCAGCAACGATGTTACGCAGCAGGGCAGTCGCCCTAAAACAAAGTTAAACATCATG
GGGGAAGCGGTGATCGCCGAAGTATCGACTCAACTATCAGAGGTAGTTGGCGTCATCGAGCGCCATCTCG
AACCGACGTTGCTGGCCGTACATTTGTACGGCTCCGCAGTGGATGGCGGCCTGAAGCCACACAGTGATAT
TGATTTGCTGGTTACGGTGACCGTAAGGCTTGATGAAACAACGCGGCGAGCTTTGATCAACGACCTTTTG
GAAACTTCGGCTTCCCCTGGAGAGAGCGAGATTCTCCGCGCTGTAGAAGTCACCATTGTTGTGCACGACG
ACATCATTCCGTGGCGTTATCCAGCTAAGCGCGAACTGCAATTTGGAGAATGGCAGCGCAATGACATTCT
TGCAGGTATCTTCGAGCCAGCCACGATCGACATTGATCTGGCTATCTTGCTGACAAAAGCAAGAGAACAT
AGCGTTGCCTTGGTAGGTCCAGCGGCGGAGGAACTCTTTGATCCGGTTCCTGAACAGGATCTATTTGAGG
CGCTAAATGAAACCTTAACGCTATGGAACTCGCCGCCCGACTGGGCTGGCGATGAGCGAAATGTAGTGCT
TACGTTGTCCCGCATTTGGTACAGCGCAGTAACCGGCAAAATCGCGCCGAAGGATGTCGCTGCCGACTGG
GCAATGGAGCGCCTGCCGGCCCAGTATCAGCCCGTCATACTTGAAGCTAGACAGGCTTATCTTGGACAAG
AAGAAGATCGCTTGGCCTCGCGCGCAGATCAGTTGGAAGAATTTGTCCACTACGTGAAAGGCGAGATCAC
CAAGGTAGTCGGCAAATAATGTCTAGCTAGAAATTCGTTCAAGCCGACGCCGCTTCGCGGCGCGGCTTAA
CTCAAGCGTTAGATGCACTAAGCACATAATTGCTCACAGCCAAACTATCAGGTCAAGTCTGCTTTTATTA
TTTTTAAGCGTGCATAATAAGCCCAAGGCGCGCCTACACAAATTGGGAGATATATCATGCATGACCAAAA
TCCCTTAACGTGAGTTTTCGTTCCACTGAGCGTCAGACCCCGTAGAAAAGATCAAAGGATCTTCTTGAGA
TCCTTTTTTTCTGCGCGTAATCTGCTGCTTGCAAACAAAAAAACCACCGCTACCAGCGGTGGTTTGTTTG
CCGGATCAAGAGCTACCAACTCTTTTTCCGAAGGTAACTGGCTTCAGCAGAGCGCAGATACCAAATACTG
TCCTTCTAGTGTAGCCGTAGTTAGGCCACCACTTCAAGAACTCTGTAGCACCGCCTACATACCTCGCTCT
GCTAATCCTGTTACCAGTGGCTGCTGCCAGTGGCGATAAGTCGTGTCTTACCGGGTTGGACTCAAGACGA
TAGTTACCGGATAAGGCGCAGCGGTCGGGCTGAACGGGGGGTTCGTGCACACAGCCCAGCTTGGAGCGAA
CGACCTACACCGAACTGAGATACCTACAGCGTGAGCTATGAGAAAGCGCCACGCTTCCCGAAGGGAGAAA
GGCGGACAGGTATCCGGTAAGCGGCAGGGTCGGAACAGGAGAGCGCACGAGGGAGCTTCCAGGGGGAAAC
GCCTGGTATCTTTATAGTCCTGTCGGGTTTCGCCACCTCTGACTTGAGCGTCGATTTTTGTGATGCTCGT
CAGGGGGGCGGAGCCTATGGAAAAACGCCAGCAACGCGGCCTTTTTACGGTTCCTGGCCTTTTGCTGGCC
TTTTGCTCACATGTTCTTTCCTGCGTTATCCCCTGATTCTGTGGATAACCGTATTACCGCCTTTGAGTGA
GCTGATACCGCTCGCCGCAGCCGAACGACCGAGCGCAGCGAGTCAGTGAGCGAGGAAGCGGAAGAGCGCC
TGATGCGGTATTTTCTCCTTACGCATCTGTGCGGTATTTCACACCGCATATGGTGCACTCTCAGTACAAT
CTGCTCTGATGCCGCATAGTTAAGCCAGTATACACTCCGCTATCGCTACGTGACTGGGTCATGGCTGCGC
CCCGACACCCGCCAACACCCGCTGACGCGCCCTGACGGGCTTGTCTGCTCCCGGCATCCGCTTACAGACA
AGCTGTGACCGTCTCCGGGAGCTGCATGTGTCAGAGGTTTTCACCGTCATCACCGAAACGCGCGAGGCAG
GGTGCCTTGATGTGGGCGCCGGCGGTCGAGTGGCGACGGCGCGGCTTGTCCGCGCCCTGGTAGATTGCCT
GGCCGTAGGCCAGCCATTTTTGAGCGGCCAGCGGCCGCGATAGGCCGACGCGAAGCGGCGGGGCGTAGGG
AGCACAGCGACCGAAGGGTAGGCGCTTTTTGCAGCTCTTCGGCTGTGCGCTGGCCAGACAGTTATGCACA
GGCCAGGCGGGTTTTAAGAGTTTTAATAAGTTTTAAAGAGTTTTAGGCGGAAAAATCGCCTTTTTTCTCT
TTTATATCAGTCACTTACATGTGTGACCGGTTCCCAATGTACGGCTTTGGGTTCCCAATGTACGGGTTCC
GGTTCCCAATGTACGGCTTTGGGTTCCCAATGTACGTGCTATCCACAGGAAAGAGACCTTTTCGACCTTT
TTCCCCTGCTAGGGCAATTTGCCCTAGCATCTGCTCCGTACATTAGGAACCGGCGGATGCTTCGCCCTCG
ATCAGGTTGCGGTAGCGCATGACTAGGATCGGGCCAGCCTGCCCCGCCTCCTCCTTCAAATCGTACTCCG
GCAGGTCATTTGACCCGATCAGCTTGCGCACGGTGAAACAGAACTTCTTGAACTCTCCGGCGCTGCCACT
GCGTTCGTAGATCGTCTTGAACAACCATCTGGCTTCTGCCTTGCCTGCGGCGCGGCGTGCCAGGCGGTAG
AGAAAACGGCCGATGCCGGGATCGATCAAAAAGTAATCGGGGTGAACCGTCAGCACGTCCGGGTTCTTGC
CTTCTGTGATCTCGCGGTACATCCAATCAGCTAGCTCGATCTCGATGTACTCCGGCCGCCCGGTTTCGCT
CTTTACGATCTTGTAGCGGCTAATCAAGGCTTCACCCTCGGATACCGTCACCAGGCGGCCGTTCTTGGCC
TTCTTCGTACGCTGCATGGCAACGTGCGTGGTGTTTAACCGAATGCAGGTTTCTACCAGGTCGTCTTTCT
GCTTTCCGCCATCGGCTCGCCGGCAGAACTTGAGTACGTCCGCAACGTGTGGACGGAACACGCGGCCGGG
CTTGTCTCCCTTCCCTTCCCGGTATCGGTTCATGGATTCGGTTAGATGGGAAACCGCCATCAGTACCAGG
TCGTAATCCCACACACTGGCCATGCCGGCCGGCCCTGCGGAAACCTCTACGTGCCCGTCTGGAAGCTCGT
AGCGGATCACCTCGCCAGCTCGTCGGTCACGCTTCGACAGACGGAAAACGGCCACGTCCATGATGCTGCG
ACTATCGCGGGTGCCCACGTCATAGAGCATCGGAACGAAAAAATCTGGTTGCTCGTCGCCCTTGGGCGGC
TTCCTAATCGACGGCGCACCGGCTGCCGGCGGTTGCCGGGATTCTTTGCGGATTCGATCAGCGGCCGCTT
GCCACGATTCACCGGGGCGTGCTTCTGCCTCGATGCGTTGCCGCTGGGCGGCCTGCGCGGCCTTCAACTT
CTCCACCAGGTCATCACCCAGCGCCGCGCCGATTTGTACCGGGCCGGATGGTTTGCGACCGCTCACGCCG
ATTCCTCGGGCTTGGGGGTTCCAGTGCCATTGCAGGGCCGGCAGACAACCCAGCCGCTTACGCCTGGCCA
ACCGCCCGTTCCTCCACACATGGGGCATTCCACGGCGTCGGTGCCTGGTTGTTCTTGATTTTCCATGCCG
CCTCCTTTAGCCGCTAAAATTCATCTACTCATTTATTCATTTGCTCATTTACTCTGGTAGCTGCGCGATG
TATTCAGATAGCAGCTCGGTAATGGTCTTGCCTTGGCGTACCGCGTACATCTTCAGCTTGGTGTGATCCT
CCGCCGGCAACTGAAAGTTGACCCGCTTCATGGCTGGCGTGTCTGCCAGGCTGGCCAACGTTGCAGCCTT
GCTGCTGCGTGCGCTCGGACGGCCGGCACTTAGCGTGTTTGTGCTTTTGCTCATTTTCTCTTTACCTCAT
TAACTCAAATGAGTTTTGATTTAATTTCAGCGGCCAGCGCCTGGACCTCGCGGGCAGCGTCGCCCTCGGG
TTCTGATTCAAGAACGGTTGTGCCGGCGGCGGCAGTGCCTGGGTAGCTCACGCGCTGCGTGATACGGGAC
TCAAGAATGGGCAGCTCGTACCCGGCCAGCGCCTCGGCAACCTCACCGCCGATGCGCGTGCCTTTGATCG
CCCGCGACACGACAAAGGCCGCTTGTAGCCTTCCATCCGTGACCTCAATGCGCTGCTTAACCAGCTCCAC
CAGGTCGGCGGTGGCCCATATGTCGTAAGGGCTTGGCTGCACCGGAATCAGCACGAAGTCGGCTGCCTTG
ATCGCGGACACAGCCAAGTCCGCCGCCTGGGGCGCTCCGTCGATCACTACGAAGTCGCGCCGGCCGATGG
CCTTCACGTCGCGGTCAATCGTCGGGCGGTCGATGCCGACAACGGTTAGCGGTTGATCTTCCCGCACGGC
CGCCCAATCGCGGGCACTGCCCTGGGGATCGGAATCGACTAACAGAACATCGGCCCCGGCGAGTTGCAGG
GCGCGGGCTAGATGGGTTGCGATGGTCGTCTTGCCTGACCCGCCTTTCTGGTTAAGTACAGCGATAACCT
TCATGCGTTCCCCTTGCGTATTTGTTTATTTACTCATCGCATCATATACGCAGCGACCGCATGACGCAAG
CTGTTTTACTCAAATACACATCACCTTTTTAGACGGCGGCGCTCGGTTTCTTCAGCGGCCAAGCTGGCCG
GCCAGGCCGCCAGCTTGGCATCAGACAAACCGGCCAGGATTTCATGCAGCCGCACGGTTGAGACGTGCGC
GGGCGGCTCGAACACGTACCCGGCCGCGATCATCTCCGCCTCGATCTCTTCGGTAATGAAAAACGGTTCG
TCCTGGCCGTCCTGGTGCGGTTTCATGCTTGTTCCTCTTGGCGTTCATTCTCGGCGGCCGCCAGGGCGTC
GGCCTCGGTCAATGCGTCCTCACGGAAGGCACCGCGCCGCCTGGCCTCGGTGGGCGTCACTTCCTCGCTG
CGCTCAAGTGCGCGGTACAGGGTCGAGCGATGCACGCCAAGCAGTGCAGCCGCCTCTTTCACGGTGCGGC
CTTCCTGGTCGATCAGCTCGCGGGCGTGCGCGATCTGTGCCGGGGTGAGGGTAGGGCGGGGGCCAAACTT
CACGCCTCGGGCCTTGGCGGCCTCGCGCCCGCTCCGGGTGCGGTCGATGATTAGGGAACGCTCGAACTCG
GCAATGCCGGCGAACACGGTCAACACCATGCGGCCGGCCGGCGTGGTGGTGTCGGCCCACGGCTCTGCCA
GGCTACGCAGGCCCGCGCCGGCCTCCTGGATGCGCTCGGCAATGTCCAGTAGGTCGCGGGTGCTGCGGGC
CAGGCGGTCTAGCCTGGTCACTGTCACAACGTCGCCAGGGCGTAGGTGGTCAAGCATCCTGGCCAGCTCC
GGGCGGTCGCGCCTGGTGCCGGTGATCTTCTCGGAAAACAGCTTGGTGCAGCCGGCCGCGTGCAGTTCGG
CCCGTTGGTTGGTCAAGTCCTGGTCGTCGGTGCTGACGCGGGCATAGCCCAGCAGGCCAGCGGCGGCGCT
CTTGTTCATGGCGTAATGTCTCCGGTTCTAGTCGCAAGTATTCTACTTTATGCGACTAAAACACGCGACA
AGAAAACGCCAGGAAAAGGGCAGGGCGGCAGCCTGTCGCGTAACTTAGGACTTGTGCGACATGTCGTTTT
CAGAAGACGGCTGCACTGAACGTCAGAAGCCGACTGCACTATAGCTTAATTCATCGCGTCCCCCTTGGTC
AAATTGGGTATACCCATTTGGGCCTAGTCTAGCCGGCATGGCGCATTACAGCAATACGCAATTTAAATGC
GCCTAGCGCATTTTCCCGACCTTAATGCGCCTCGCGCTGTAGCCTCACGCCCACATATGTGCTAATGTGG
TTACGTGTATTTTATGGAGGTTATCCAATGAGCCGCCTGACAATCGACATGACGGACCAGCAGCACCAGA
GCCTGAAAGCCCTGGCCGCCTTGCAGGGCAAGACCATTAAGCAATACGCCCTCGAACGTCTGTTCCCCGG
TGACGCTGATGCCGATCAGGCATGGCAGGAACTGAAAACCATGCTGGGGAACCGCATCAACGATGGGCTT
GCCGGCAAGGTGTCCACCAAGAGCGTCGGCGAAATTCTTGATGAAGAACTCAGCGGGGATCGCGCTTGAC
GGCCTACATCCTCACGGCTGAGGCCGAAGCCGATCTACGCGGCATCATCCGCTACACGCGCCGGGAGTGG
GGCGCGGCGCAGGTGCGCCGCTATATCGCTAAGCTGGAACAGGGCATAGCCAGGCTTGCCGCCGGCGAAG
GCCCGTTTAAGGACATGAGCGAACTCTTTCCCGCGCTGCGGATGGCCCGCTGCGAACACCACTACGTTTT
TTGCCTGCCGCGTGCGGGCGAACCCGCGTTGGTCGTGGCGATCCTGCATGAGCGCATGGACCTCATGACG
CGACTTGCCGACAGGCTCAAGGGCTGATTTCAGCCGCTAAAAATCGCGCCACTCACAACGTCCTGATGGC
GTACTTAATTAACGACTTTAGGTCCAAGCTTAATCGAACCGCACGACGTAGGGGTTCTGATAGAAAACAA
CTGTCAAAGCGCACCCGCCCGATGCCATTCGCGGCACGGCTTCCGTTGAGGATGTCGATATGATGCGCGA
GCCGACGGCCCGCAGAGAAGGGGCCGTTTTAGCGGCTAAAGAAGGAAGTGCAAGCCCTAACCCTTGGCGT
CAGAGCCTTCCACGCAGCTTTTTTCGGGTGTCGTCGCCCCATTTCTTTACGATAAACGCCTTATGTGACG
GCAAAACCACACTGATGCGTTCGTATCCGGGCGGCACGCTGCTCTTGAAAGGATGACCCGCAATCTCCGC
GAGTGCCTCGCGGTCAAGGTCGGTGGACTCCAGGAGAAGAGGTAGGGGAGTTTCCAGGGCGTCGGCAATG
GCCTCCATCACCTTCAACGAGGGGTTGGCCTTACCGTTGGTTAAGTCTGATAAAAACGAAATTGAAACCC
CTGCCCTCTCCGACAGCTCATGTTTCGTCATGCCCCGCTCATCGAGCAGACGAAGGATGTTGGTGAAAAA
TATCTGGTTGTACACAGCGGAAGCCGCCCCTCGCACCTTTGGTCGCGGCCCGCAAAATTTTAGCCGCTAA
AGTTCTTGACAGCGGAACCAATGTTTAGCTAAACTAGAGTCTCCTTTCTCAAGGAGACTTTCGATATGAG
CCATAATCAGTTCCAGTTTATCGGTAATCTTACCCGTGACACCGAGGTACGTCATGGCAATTCTAACAAG
CCGCAAGCAATTTTCGATATAGCGGTTAATGAAGAGTGGCGCAACGATGCCGGCGACAAGCAGGAGCGCA
CCGACTTCTTCCGCATCAAGTGTTTTGGCTCTCAGGCCGAGGCCCACGGCAAGTATTTGGGCAAGGGGTC
GCTGGTATTCGTGCAGGGCAAGATTCGGAATACCAAGTACGGGAAGGACGGCCAGACGGTCTACGGGACC
GACTTCATTGCCGATAAGGTGGATTATCTGGACACCAAGGCACCAGGCGGGTCAAATCAGGAATAAGGGC
ACATTGCCCCGGCGTGAGTCGGGGCAATCCCGCAAGGAGGGTGAATGAATCGGACGTTTGACCGGAAGGC
ATACAGGCAAGAACTGATCGACGCGGGGTTTTCCGCCGAGGATGCCGAAACCATCGCAAGCCGCACCGTC
ATGCGTGCGCCCCGCGAAACCTTCCAGTCCGTCGGCTCGATGGTCCAGCAAGCTACGGCCAAGATCGAGC
GCGACAGCGTGCAACTGGCTCCCCCTGCCCTGCCCGCGCCATCGGCCGCCGTGGAGCGTTCGCGTCGTCT
CGAACAGGAGGCGGCAGGTTTGGCGAAGTCGATGACCATCGACACGCGAGGAACTATGACGACCAAGAAG
CGAAAAACCGCCGGCGAGGACCTGGCAAAACAGGTCAGCGAGGCCAAGCAGGCCGCGTTGCTGAAACACA
CGAAGCAGCAGATCAAGGAAATGCAGCTTTCCTTGTTCGATATTGCGCCGTGGCCGGACACGATGCGAGC
GATGCCAAACGACACGGCCCGCTCTGCCCTGTTCACCACGCGCAACAAGAAAATCCCGCGCGAGGCGCTG
CAAAACAAGGTCATTTTCCACGTCAACAAGGACGTGAAGATCACCTACACCGGCGTCGAGCTGCGGGCCG
ACGATGACGAACTGGTGTGGCAGCAGGTGTTGGAGTACGCGAAGCGCACCCCTATCGGCGAGCCGATCAC
CTTCACGTTCTACGAGCTTTGCCAGGACCTGGGCTGGTCGATCAATGGCCGGTATTACACGAAGGCCGAG
GAATGCCTGTCGCGCCTACAGGCGACGGCGATGGGCTTCACGTCCGACCGCGTTGGGCACCTGGAATCGG
TGTCGCTGCTGCACCGCTTCCGCGTCCTGGACCGTGGCAAGAAAACGTCCCGTTGCCAGGTCCTGATCGA
CGAGGAAATCGTCGTGCTGTTTGCTGGCGACCACTACACGAAATTCATATGGGAGAAGTACCGCAAGCTG
TCGCCGACGGCCCGACGGATGTTCGACTATTTCAGCTCGCACCGGGAGCCGTACCCGCTCAAGCTGGAAA
CCTTCCGCCTCATGTGCGGATCGGATTCCACCCGCGTGAAGAAGTGGCGCGAGCAGGTCGGCGAAGCCTG
CGAAGAGTTGCGAGGCAGCGGCCTGGTGGAACACGCCTGGGTCAATGATGACCTGGTGCATTGCAAACGC
TAGGGCCTTGTGGGGTCAGTTCCGGCTGGGGGTTCAGCAGCCAGCGCTTTACTGGCATTTCAGGAACAAG
CGGGCACTGCTCGACGCACTTGCTTCGCTCAGTATCGCTCGGGACGCACGGCGCGCTCTACGAACTGCCG
ATAAACAGAGGATTAAAATTGACAATTGTGATTAAGGCTCAGATTCGACGGCTTGGAGCGGCCGACGTGC
AGGATTTCCGCGAGATCCGATTGTCGGCCCTGAAGAAAGCTCCAGAGATGTTCGGGTCCGTTTACGAGCA
CGAGGAGAAAAAGCCCATGGAGGCGTTCGCTGAACGGTTGCGAGATGCCGTGGCATTCGGCGCCTACATC
GACGGCGAGATCATTGGGCTGTCGGTCTTCAAACAGGAGGACGGCCCCAAGGACGCTCACAAGGCGCATC
TGTCCGGCGTTTTCGTGGAGCCCGAACAGCGAGGCCGAGGGGTCGCCGGTATGCTGCTGCGGGCGTTGCC
GGCGGGTTTATTGCTCGTGATGATCGTCCGACAGATTCCAACGGGAATCTGGTGGATGCGCATCTTCATC
CTCGGCGCACTTAATATTTCGCTATTCTGGAGCTTGTTGTTTATTTCGGTCTACCGCCTGCCGGGCGGGG
TCGCGGCGACGGTAGGCGCTGTGCAGCCGCTGATGGTCGTGTTCATCTCTGCCGCTCTGCTAGGTAGCCC
GATACGATTGATGGCGGTCCTGGGGGCTATTTGCGGAACTGCGGGCGTGGCGCTGTTGGTGTTGACACCA
AACGCAGCGCTAGATCCTGTCGGCGTCGCAGCGGGCCTGGCGGGGGCGGTTTCCATGGCGTTCGGAACCG
TGCTGACCCGCAAGTGGCAACCTCCCGTGCCTCTGCTCACCTTTACCGCCTGGCAACTGGCGGCCGGAGG
ACTTCTGCTCGTTCCAGTAGCTTTAGTGTTTGATCCGCCAATCCCGATGCCTACAGGAACCAATGTTCTC
GGCCTGGCGTGGCTCGGCCTGATCGGAGCGGGTTTAACCTATCTAGACTGCATGATGGTGATAGCCGTCA
GCATGATTTTCGTGTCGTCGAACTTGGTGAAGGGCATTCTCGGCGGCGATCACGACGCCGGCCCTGCGGA
GCCTTCGCCGCGTGCGCGATTCATGGCGGCCGTGGAGGCCAAGGATTTCGCGCGAGTGCAAGAGCTGATC
GAGGCGCGTGGAGCCAAGTCGGCGGCTGATTATGTCCTTGCGCAGCTCGCCGTGGCCGAAGGTCTGGACC
GCAAGCCTGGTGCGCGCGTCGTGGTCGGGAAAGCGGCGGGCAGCATGGCAATGCCGCCTGCGGCGCTGGG
TTTTACGCCAAGGGGAGAAGCGGCATACGCCATCGAGCGGTCAGCCTATGGTGAGCCGAGGTCCAGCATT
GCGAAGCAGTACCAGCAGGAATGGAACCGGAAGGCGGCGACCTGGTGGGCGATGGCCGGTGTGGCCGGCA
TCATCGGCGCGATCCTGGCGGCGGCGGCAACCGGCTTTGTTGGGCTGGCAGTGTCGATCCGCAACCGAGT
GAAGCGCGTGCGCGACCTGTTGGTGATGGAGCCGGGTGCAGAGCCATAAGCGGCAAGAGACGAAAGCCCG
GTTTCCGGGCTTTTGTTTTGTTACGCCAAGGACGAGTTTTAGCGGCTAAAGGTGTTGACGTGCGAGAAAT
GTTTAGCTAAACTTCTCTCATGTGCTGGCGGCTGTCACCGCTATGTTCAACCAAGGCGCGGAGCAAATTA
TGGGTGTTATCCATGAAGAAACGGCTTACCGAAAGCCAGTTCCAGGAGGCGATCCAGGGGCTGGAAGTGG
GGCAGCAGACCATCGAGATAGCGCGGGGCGTCTTAGTCGATGGGAAGCCACAGGCGACGTTCGCAACGTC
GCTGGGACTGACCAGGGGCGCAGTGTCGCAAGCGGTGCATCGCGTGTGGGCCGCGTTCGAGGACAAGAAC
TTGCCCGAGGGGTACGCGCGGGTAACGGCGGTTCTGCCGGAACATCAGGCGTACATCGTCCGGAAGTGGG
AAGCGGACGCCAAGAAAAAACAGGAAACCAAACGATGAAAACTTTGGTCACGGCCAACCAGAAAGGCGGC
GTCGGCAAGACTTCGACCCTTGTGCATCTTGCCTTCGACTTTTTCGAGCGCGGCTTGCGGGTTGCCGTGA
TCGACCTGGACCCCCAGGGCAATGCGTCCTACACGCTCAAGGACTTTGCTACCGGCCTGCATGCAAGCAA
GCTGTTCGGCGCTGTCCCTGCCGGCGGCTGGACCGAAACCGCACCCGCAGCCGGCGACGGCCAGGCCGCG
CGCCTCGCCCTCATCGAGTCCAACCCGGTACTGGCGAATGCCGAACGGCTGTCGCTGGACGACGCCCGCG
AGCTGTTCGGGGCGAACATCAAGGCCCTGGCGAACCAAGGCTTCGACGTGTGCCTGATCGACACGGCCCC
GACCCTTGGCGTCGGCCTGGCGGCCGCCCTCTTCGCGGCCGACTATGTGCTGTCCCCCATCGAGCTTGAG
GCGTACAGCATCCAGGGCATCAAGAAGATGGTCACGACCATTGCGAACGTGCGCCAGAAGAACGCCAAGC
TGCAATTCCTTGGCATGGTGCCCAGCAAGGTCGATGCGCGGAATCCGCGCCACGCGCGCCACCAAGCCGA
GCTGCTGGCCGCGTACCCCAAGATGATGATTCCGGCCACCGTTGGCCTGCGCAGCAGCATCGCCGATGCC
CTCGCATCCGGTGTGCCGGTCTGGAAGATCAAGAAAACGGCCGCGCGCAAGGCATCGAAAGAGGTTCGCG
CCCTGGCTGATTACGTGTTCACGAAGATGGAGATTTCCCAATGACTGCGGCTCAAGCCAAGACCACCAAG
AAAAACACCGCTGCGGCCGCTCAGGAAGCCGCAGGCGCGGCGCAGCCGTCCGGCCTGGGGTTGGATAGCA
TCGGCGACCTGTCGAGCCTCCTGGACGCTCCTGCGGCGTCTCAGGGCGGTTCCGGCCCTATCGAGCTGGA
CCTGGACCTGATCGACGAAGATCCGCATCAGCCGCGGACGGCCGACAACCCCGGCTTTTCCCCGGAGAGC
ATCGCGGAAATCGGTGCCACGATCAAAGAGCGCGGGGTGAAGTCACCCATTTCGGTGCGCGAGAACCAGG
AGCAGCCGGGCCGCTATATCATCAATCACGGCGCCCGCCGCTACCGTGGCTCGAAGTGGGCCGGCAAGAA
GTCCATCCCGGCGTTCATCGACAACGACTACAACGAAGCCGACCAGGTTATCGAGAACCTGCAACGCAAC
GAGCTGACCCCGCGCGAAATTGCCGACTTCATTGGCCGCGAGCTGGCGAAGGGCAAGAAGAAAGGCGATA
TCGCCAAGGAAATCGGCAAGTCGCCGGCGTTCATCACCCAGCACGTCACGCTGCTGGACCTGCCGGAGAA
GATCGCCGATGCGTTCAACACCGGCCGCGTGCGCGACGTGACCGTGGTGAACGAGCTGGTGACGGCCTTC
AAGAAGCGCCCGGAGGAAGTCGAGGCGTGGCTTGACGACGACACCCAGGAAATCACGCGCGGCACGGTCA
AGCTGCTGCGCGAGTTCCTGGACGAGAAGGGCCGCGATCCCAACACCGTCGATGCCTTCAACGGCCAGAC
TGATGCCGAGCGTGACGCGGAGGCCGGCGACGGCCAGGACGGCGAGGACGGCGACCAGGACGGTAAGGAC
GCCAAGGAAAAGGGCGCGAAGGAGCCGGACCCGGACAAGCTGAAAAAGGCCATCGTCCAGGTCGAGCACG
ACGAGCGCCCTGCCCGCCTTATCCTCAACCGTCGGCCGCCGGCGGAAGGCTATGCCTGGTTGAAGTACGA
GGACGACGGCCAGGAGTTCGAGGCGAACCTTGCCGACGTGAAACTGGTCGCGCTCATCGAGGGCTGATCC
CCAAAGACAGCGGCGCGGGCCACCCGCGCCGCACAGACAACGGTTCCGCTACAAGGAGGACCGAAGAATG
AATCCGATGCTGTTCTACATCGCGGGAGGCGTAGGCGCGGCGTTGCTGCTGGTTTCCGCGATCATGCTGT
TCAAGCTGCGCGAGCCGAAGAAGGAACACCGACCGCAGCGCAAGGCGGCGGCCCCGACGCCGCAGCCGGT
CGATAACGAGCTGCTGCGCACG
